>Addgene plasmid #99947 | pcDNA3-HA-REDD1 C140S (#622) | addgene full sequence | sequence record 198015 | Addgene NGS Result
GACATTGATTATTGACTAGTTATTAATAGTAATCAATTACGGGGTCATTAGTTCATAGCCCATATATGGA
GTTCCGCGTTACATAACTTACGGTAAATGGCCCGCCTGGCTGACCGCCCAACGACCCCCGCCCATTGACG
TCAATAATGACGTATGTTCCCATAGTAACGCCAATAGGGACTTTCCATTGACGTCAATGGGTGGAGTATT
TACGGTAAACTGCCCACTTGGCAGTACATCAAGTGTATCATATGCCAAGTACGCCCCCTATTGACGTCAA
TGACGGTAAATGGCCCGCCTGGCATTATGCCCAGTACATGACCTTATGGGACTTTCCTACTTGGCAGTAC
ATCTACGTATTAGTCATCGCTATTACCATGGTGATGCGGTTTTGGCAGTACATCAATGGGCGTGGATAGC
GGTTTGACTCACGGGGATTTCCAAGTCTCCACCCCATTGACGTCAATGGGAGTTTGTTTTGGCACCAAAA
TCAACGGGACTTTCCAAAATGTCGTAACAACTCCGCCCCATTGACGCAAATGGGCGGTAGGCGTGTACGG
TGGGAGGTCTATATAAGCAGAGCTCTCTGGCTAACTAGAGAACCCACTGCTTACTGGCTTATCGAAATTA
ATACGACTCACTATAGGGAGACCCAAGCTTGGTACCGAGCTCGGATCCGCCACCATGCCTAGCCTTTGGG
ACCGCTTCTCGTCGTCGTCCACCTCCTCTTCGCCCTCGTCCTTGCCCCGAACTCCCACCCCAGATCGGCC
GCCGCGCTCAGCCTGGGGGTCGGCGACCCGGGAGGAGGGGTTTGACCGCTCCACGAGCCTGGAGAGCTCG
GACTGCGAGTCCCTGGACAGCAGCAACAGTGGCTTCGGGCCGGAGGAAGACACGGCTTACCTGGATGGGG
TGTCGTTGCCCGACTTTGAGCTGCTCAGTGACCCTGAGGATGAACACTTGTGTGCCAACCTGATGCAGCT
GCTGCAGGAGAGCCTGGCCCAGGCGCGGCTGGGCTCTCGACGCCCTGCGCGCCTGCTGATGCCTAGCCAG
TTGGTAAGCCAGGTGGGCAAAGAACTACTGCGCCTGGCCTACAGCGAGCCGTCCGGCCTGCGGGGGGCGC
TGCTGGACGTCTGCGTGGAGCAGGGCAAGAGCTGCCACAGCGTGGGCCAGCTGGCACTCGACCCCAGCCT
GGTGCCCACCTTCCAGCTGACCCTCGTGCTGCGCCTGGACTCACGACTCTGGCCCAAGATCCAGGGGCTG
TTTAGCTCCGCCAACTCTCCCTTCCTCCCTGGCTTCAGCCAGTCCCTGACGCTGAGCACTGGCTTCCGAG
TCATCAAGAAGAAGCTGTACAGCTCGGAACAGCTGCTCATTGAGGAGTGTTACCCATACGATGTTCCAGA
TTACGCTTGAGAATTCTGCAGATATCCATCACACTGGCGGCCGCTCGAGCATGCATCTAGAGGGCCCTAT
TCTATAGTGTCACCTAAATGCTAGAGCTCGCTGATCAGCCTCGACTGTGCCTTCTAGTTGCCAGCCATCT
GTTGTTTGCCCCTCCCCCGTGCCTTCCTTGACCCTGGAAGGTGCCACTCCCACTGTCCTTTCCTAATAAA
ATGAGGAAATTGCATCGCATTGTCTGAGTAGGTGTCATTCTATTCTGGGGGGTGGGGTGGGGCAGGACAG
CAAGGGGGAGGATTGGGAAGACAATAGCAGGCATGCTGGGGATGCGGTGGGCTCTATGGCTTCTGAGGCG
GAAAGAACCAGCTGGGGCTCTAGGGGGTATCCCC
[124 nt withheld, positions 1785-1908]
C
[91 nt withheld, positions 1910-2000]
A
[49 nt withheld, positions 2002-2050]
CCTTTGACGTTGGAGTCCACGTTCTTT
[37 nt withheld, positions 2078-2114]
ACCCTATCTCGGTCTATTCTTTTGATTTATAAGGGATTTTGCCGATTTCGGCCTATTGGTTAAAAAATGA
GCTGATTTAACAAAAATTTAACGCGAATTAATTCTGTGGAATGTGTGTCAGTTAGGGTGTGGAAAGTCCC
CAGGCTCCCCAGCAGGCAGAAGTATGCAAAGCATGCATCTCAATTAGTCAGCAACCAGGTGTGGAAAGTC
CCCAGGCTCCCCAGCAGGCAGAAGTATGCAAAGCATGCATCTCAATTAGTCAGCAACCATAGTCCCGCCC
CTAACTCCGCCCATCCCGCCCCTAACTCCGCCCAGTTCCGCCCATTCTCCGCCCCATGGCTGACTAATTT
TTTTTATTTATGCAGAGGCCGAGGCCGCCTCTGCCTCTGAGCTATTCCAGAAGTAGTGAGGAGGCTTTTT
TGGAGGCCTAGGCTTTTGCAAAAAGCTCCCGGGAGCTTGTATATCCATTTTCGGATCTGATCAAGAGACA
GGATGAGGATCGTTTCGCATGATTGAACAAGATGGATTGCACGCAGGTTCTCCGGCCGCTTGGGTGGAGA
GGCTATTCGGCTATGACTGGGCACAACAGACAATCGGCTGCTCTGATGCCGCCGTGTTCCGGCTGTCAGC
GCAGGGGCGCCCGGTTCTTTTTGTCAAGACCGACCTGTCCGGTGCCCTGAATGAACTGCAGGACGAGGCA
GCGCGGCTATCGTGGCTGGCCACGACGGGCGTTCCTTGCGCAGCTGTGCTCGACGTTGTCACTGAAGCGG
GAAGGGACTGGCTGCTATTGGGCGAAGTGCCGGGGCAGGATCTCCTGTCATCTCACCTTGCTCCTGCCGA
GAAAGTATCCATCATGGCTGATGCAATGCGGCGGCTGCATACGCTTGATCCGGCTACCTGCCCATTCGAC
CACCAAGCGAAACATCGCATCGAGCGAGCACGTACTCGGATGGAAGCCGGTCTTGTCGATCAGGATGATC
TGGACGAAGAGCATCAGGGGCTCGCGCCAGCCGAACTGTTCGCCAGGCTCAAGGCGCGCATGCCCGACGG
CGAGGATCTCGTCGTGACCCATGGCGATGCCTGCTTGCCGAATATCATGGTGGAAAATGGCCGCTTTTCT
GGATTCATCGACTGTGGCCGGCTGGGTGTGGCGGACCGCTATCAGGACATAGCGTTGGCTACCCGTGATA
TTGCTGAAGAGCTTGGCGGCGAATGGGCTGACCGCTTCCTCGTGCTTTACGGTATCGCCGCTCCCGATTC
GCAGCGCATCGCCTTCTATCGCCTTCTTGACGAGTTCTTCTGAGCGGGACTCTGGGGTTCGAAATGACCG
ACCAAGCGACGCCCAACCTGCCATCACGAGATTTCGATTCCACCGCCGCCTTCTATGAAAGGTTGGGCTT
CGGAATCGTTTTCCGGGACGCCGGCTGGATGATCCTCCAGCGCGGGGATCTCATGCTGGAGTTCTTCGCC
CACCCCAACTTGTTTATTGCAGCTTATAATGGTTACAAATAAAGCAATAGCATCACAAATTTCACAAATA
AAGCATTTTTTTCACTGCATTCTAGTTGTGGTTTGTCCAAACTCATCAATGTATCTTATCATGTCTGTAT
ACCGTCGACCTCTAGCTAGAGCTTGGCGTAATCATGGTCATAGCTGTTTCCTGTGTGAAATTGTTATCCG
CTCACAATTCCACACAACATACGAGCCGGAAGCATAAAGTGTAAAGCCTGGGGTGCCTAATGAGTGAGCT
AACTCACATTAATTGCGTTGCGCTCACTGCCCGCTTTCCAGTCGGGAAACCTGTCGTGCCAGCTGCATTA
ATGAATCGGCCAACGCGCGGGGAGAGGCGGTTTGCGTATTGGGCGCTCTTCCGCTTCCTCGCTCACTGAC
TCGCTGCGCTCGGTCGTTCGGCTGCGGCGAGCGGTATCAGCTCACTCAAAGGCGGTAATACGGTTATCCA
CAGAATCAGGGGATAACGCAGGAAAGAACATGTGAGCAAAAGGCCAGCAAAAGGCCAGGAACCGTAAAAA
GGCCGCGTTGCTGGCGTTTTTCCATAGGCTCCGCCCCCCTGACGAGCATCACAAAAATCGACGCTCAAGT
CAGAGGTGGCGAAACCCGACAGGACTATAAAGATACCAGGCGTTTCCCCCTGGAAGCTCCCTCGTGCGCT
CTCCTGTTCCGACCCTGCCGCTTACCGGATACCTGTCCGCCTTTCTCCCTTCGGGAAGCGTGGCGCTTTC
TCATAGCTCACGCTGTAGGTATCTCAGTTCGGTGTAGGTCGTTCGCTCCAAGCTGGGCTGTGTGCACGAA
CCCCCCGTTCAGCCCGACCGCTGCGCCTTATCCGGTAACTATCGTCTTGAGTCCAACCCGGTAAGACACG
ACTTATCGCCACTGGCAGCAGCCACTGGTAACAGGATTAGCAGAGCGAGGTATGTAGGCGGTGCTACAGA
GTTCTTGAAGTGGTGGCCTAACTACGGCTACACTAGAAGAACAGTATTTGGTATCTGCGCTCTGCTGAAG
CCAGTTACCTTCGGAAAAAGAGTTGGTAGCTCTTGATCCGGCAAACAAACCACCGCTGGTAGCGGTGGTT
TTTTTGTTTGCAAGCAGCAGATTACGCGCAGAAAAAAAGGATCTCAAGAAGATCCTTTGATCTTTTCTAC
GGGGTCTGACGCTCAGTGGAACGAAAACTCACGTTAAGGGATTTTGGTCATGAGATTATCAAAAAGGATC
TTCACCTAGATCCTTTTAAATTAAAAATGAAGTTTTAAATCAATCTAAAGTATATATGAGTAAACTTGGT
CTGACAGTTACCAATGCTTAATCAGTGAGGCACCTATCTCAGCGATCTGTCTATTTCGTTCATCCATAGT
TGCCTGACTCCCCGTCGTGTAGATAACTACGATACGGGAGGGCTTACCATCTGGCCCCAGTGCTGCAATG
ATACCGCGAGACCCACGCTCACCGGCTCCAGATTTATCAGCAATAAACCAGCCAGCCGGAAGGGCCGAGC
GCAGAAGTGGTCCTGCAACTTTATCCGCCTCCATCCAGTCTATTAATTGTTGCCGGGAAGCTAGAGTAAG
TAGTTCGCCAGTTAATAGTTTGCGCAACGTTGTTGCCATTGCTACAGGCATCGTGGTGTCACGCTCGTCG
TTTGGTATGGCTTCATTCAGCTCCGGTTCCCAACGATCAAGGCGAGTTACATGATCCCCCATGTTGTGCA
AAAAAGCGGTTAGCTCCTTCGGTCCTCCGATCGTTGTCAGAAGTAAGTTGGCCGCAGTGTTATCACTCAT
GGTTATGGCAGCACTGCATAATTCTCTTACTGTCATGCCATCCGTAAGATGCTTTTCTGTGACTGGTGAG
TACTCAACCAAGTCATTCTGAGAATAGTGTATGCGGCGACCGAGTTGCTCTTGCCCGGCGTCAATACGGG
ATAATACCGCGCCACATAGCAGAACTTTAAAAGTGCTCATCATTGGAAAACGTTCTTCGGGGCGAAAACT
CTCAAGGATCTTACCGCTGTTGAGATCCAGTTCGATGTAACCCACTCGTGCACCCAACTGATCTTCAGCA
TCTTTTACTTTCACCAGCGTTTCTGGGTGAGCAAAAACAGGAAGGCAAAATGCCGCAAAAAAGGGAATAA
GGGCGACACGGAAATGTTGAATACTCATACTCTTCCTTTTTCAATATTATTGAAGCATTTATCAGGGTTA
TTGTCTCATGAGCGGATACATATTTGAATGTATTTAGAAAAATAAACAAATAGGGGTTCCGCGCACATTT
CCCCGAAAAGTGCCACCTGACGTCGACGGATCGGGAGATCTCCCGATCCCCTATGGTGCACTCTCAGTAC
AATCTGCTCTGATGCCGCATAGTTAAGCCAGTATCTGCTCCCTGCTTGTGTGTTGGAGGTCGCTGAGTAG
TGCGCGAGCAAAATTTAAGCTACAACAAGGCAAGGCTTGACCGACAATTGCATGAAGAATCTGCTTAGGG
TTAGGCGTTTTGCGCTGCTTCGCGATGTACGGGCCAGATATACGCGTT
Features (pLannotate 1.2.2; 22 found; start..end, strand, type, name):
      1..380     +  enhancer       CMV enhancer: human cytomegalovirus immediate early enhancer
    381..584     +  promoter       CMV promoter: human cytomegalovirus (CMV) immediate early promoter
    580..613     +  LTR            5' LTR (truncated) (fragment): truncated 5' long terminal repeat (LTR) from HIV-1
    629..647     +  promoter       T7 promoter: promoter for bacteriophage T7 RNA polymerase
    685..1380    +  CDS            DDIT4: DDIT4_HUMAN - Also known as REDD1, RTP801. Experimental evidence at protein level: Swiss-Prot protein existence level 1. Regulates cell growth, proliferation and survival via inhibition of the activity of the mammalian target of rapamycin complex 1 (mTORC1). Inhibition of mTORC1 is mediated by a pathway that involves DDIT4/REDD1, AKT1, the TSC1-TSC2 complex and the GTPase RHEB. Plays an important role in responses to cellular energy levels and cellular stress, including responses to hypoxia and DNA damage. Regulates p53/TP53-mediated apoptosis in response to DNA damage via its effect on mTORC1
   1381..1408    +  CDS            3xHA (fragment): three tandem HA epitope tags
   1471..1489    -  promoter       SP6 promoter: promoter for bacteriophage SP6 RNA polymerase
   1515..1739    +  polyA_signal   bGH poly(A) signal: bovine growth hormone polyadenylation signal
   1743..1764    +  promoter       SV40 promoter (fragment): SV40 enhancer and early promoter
   1785..2213    +  rep_origin     f1 ori (sequence partly withheld): f1 bacteriophage origin of replication; arrow indicates direction of (+) strand synthesis
   2227..2556    +  promoter       SV40 promoter: SV40 enhancer and early promoter
   2623..3414    +  CDS            neo: KKA2_KLEPN - Also known as kan, nptII. Experimental evidence at protein level: Swiss-Prot protein existence level 1. Resistance to kanamycin, neomycin, paromomycin, ribostamycin, butirosin and gentamicin B. From Klebsiella pneumoniae.
   3438..3596    +  CDS            ble (fragment): BLE_KLEPN - Experimental evidence at protein level: Swiss-Prot protein existence level 1. Binding protein with a strong affinity to the bleomycin family of antibiotics. Binds to CL990; an antimitotic-antibiotic compound. From Klebsiella pneumoniae.
   3591..3712    +  polyA_signal   SV40 poly(A) signal: SV40 polyadenylation signal
   3785..3801    -  protein_bind   lac operator: The lac repressor binds to the lac operator to inhibit transcription in E. coli. This inhibition can be relieved by adding lactose or isopropyl-β-D-thiogalactopyranoside (IPTG). lac repressor encoded by lacI
   3809..3839    -  promoter       lac promoter: promoter for the E. coli lac operon
   3854..3875    -  protein_bind   CAP binding site: CAP binding activates transcription in the presence of cAMP. E. coli catabolite activator protein
   3888..3980    -  CDS            lacI (fragment): lac repressor; lacI; The lac repressor binds to the lac operator to inhibit transcription in E. coli. This inhibition can be relieved by adding lactose or isopropyl-β-D-thiogalactopyranoside (IPTG).
   4163..4751    -  rep_origin     ori: high-copy-number ColE1/pMB1/pBR322/pUC origin of replication
   4922..5782    -  CDS            AmpR: β-lactamase; bla; confers resistance to ampicillin, carbenicillin, and related antibiotics
   5783..5887    -  promoter       AmpR promoter: bla
   5946..5998    -  misc_feature   bom (fragment): basis of mobility region from pBR322
