[The description below was written by a language model from this plasmid's Addgene catalogue record and pLannotate feature annotations shown in this document.]
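Description:
pcDNA3-HA-REDD1 C140S is a mammalian expression plasmid built on the Invitrogen pcDNA3.1 backbone (the name says pcDNA3) and sequenced at about 6.2 kb. It is propagated in E. coli through a high-copy ColE1/pUC-type origin with ampicillin selection from the bla gene. It also carries an f1 origin for single-stranded DNA production. For selecting stably transfected mammalian cells, a neomycin phosphotransferase gene sits between the SV40 enhancer/early promoter and an SV40 polyadenylation signal, which normally allows G418 selection. Several short annotations, including a truncated HIV-1 LTR fragment, a ble fragment, a lacI fragment and a bom fragment, appear to be small backbone remnants or annotation matches rather than functional elements.

The payload is the human DDIT4 coding sequence, also known as REDD1, RTP801 or Dig2, carrying a cysteine-to-serine substitution at residue 140. It is driven by the human cytomegalovirus immediate early enhancer and promoter and terminated by the bovine growth hormone poly(A) signal. An HA epitope is fused in frame directly after the open reading frame. It is annotated as a short fragment of a 3xHA element, which is consistent with a single C-terminal HA tag as the catalogue states, even though the name places "HA" first. T7 and SP6 promoters flank the insert and can serve for in vitro transcription or as sequencing primer sites. The cloning sites are not recorded.

REDD1 is a stress- and hypoxia-responsive negative regulator of mTORC1 that acts through the TSC1–TSC2 complex. The plasmid comes from a structural and functional study of REDD1, so the C140S mutant is presumably meant for testing the contribution of this residue to REDD1 function in transfected cells, with the HA tag allowing detection. The record does not state the specific effect of the mutation.
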