Addgene plasmid #99947: pcDNA3-HA-REDD1 C140S (#622)
Purpose: mammalian expression
Depositing lab: James Brugarolas. Depositing organization: University of Texas Southwestern Medical Center. Publication: Structural analysis and functional implications of the negative mTORC1 regulator REDD1. Vega-Rubin-de-Celis S, Abdallah Z, Kinch L, Grishin NV, Brugarolas J, Zhang X. Biochemistry. 2010 Mar 23;49(11):2491-501. doi: 10.1021/bi902135e. PubMed 20166753.
Backbone
  Vector backbone: pcDNA3.1
  Backbone manufacturer: Invitrogen
  Vector type: Mammalian Expression
Growth in bacteria
  Bacterial resistance: Ampicillin, 100 μg/mL
  Growth temperature: 37°C
  Growth strain: DH5alpha
  Copy number: Unknown
Gene/Insert
  Gene/Insert name: REDD1
  Species: H. sapiens (human)
  Mutation: C140S
  Entrez Gene: DDIT4 (a.k.a. Dig2, REDD-1, REDD1)
  Tag / fusion protein: HA (C terminal on insert)
  Cloning method: Restriction Enzyme; 5′ cloning site Unknown (unknown if destroyed); 3′ cloning site Unknown (unknown if destroyed)
Terms and licenses: Academic/Nonprofit Terms; Industry Terms: Not Available to Industry
How to cite: pcDNA3-HA-REDD1 C140S (#622) was a gift from James Brugarolas (Addgene plasmid # 99947 ; http://n2t.net/addgene:99947 ; RRID:Addgene_99947)
